>Addgene plasmid #242773 | pAAV-CAG-eGFP-OLLAS | addgene full sequence | sequence record 486012 | Addgene NGS Result
TCTTCACCTAGATCCTTTTAAATTAAAAATGAAGTTTTAAATCAATCTAAAGTATATATGAGTAAACTTG
GTCTGACAGTTACCAATGCTTAATCAGTGAGGCACCTATCTCAGCGATCTGTCTATTTCGTTCATCCATA
GTTGCCTGACTCCCCGTCGTGTAGATAACTACGATACGGGAGGGCTTACCATCTGGCCCCAGTGCTGCAA
TGATACCGCGAGACCCACGCTCACCGGCTCCAGATTTATCAGCAATAAACCAGCCAGCCGGAAGGGCCGA
GCGCAGAAGTGGTCCTGCAACTTTATCCGCCTCCATCCAGTCTATTAATTGTTGCCGGGAAGCTAGAGTA
AGTAGTTCGCCAGTTAATAGTTTGCGCAACGTTGTTGCCATTGCTACAGGCATCGTGGTGTCACGCTCGT
CGTTTGGTATGGCTTCATTCAGCTCCGGTTCCCAACGATCAAGGCGAGTTACATGATCCCCCATGTTGTG
CAAAAAAGCGGTTAGCTCCTTCGGTCCTCCGATCGTTGTCAGAAGTAAGTTGGCCGCAGTGTTATCACTC
ATGGTTATGGCAGCACTGCATAATTCTCTTACTGTCATGCCATCCGTAAGATGCTTTTCTGTGACTGGTG
AGTACTCAACCAAGTCATTCTGAGAATAGTGTATGCGGCGACCGAGTTGCTCTTGCCCGGCGTCAATACG
GGATAATACCGCGCCACATAGCAGAACTTTAAAAGTGCTCATCATTGGAAAACGTTCTTCGGGGCGAAAA
CTCTCAAGGATCTTACCGCTGTTGAGATCCAGTTCGATGTAACCCACTCGTGCACCCAACTGATCTTCAG
CATCTTTTACTTTCACCAGCGTTTCTGGGTGAGCAAAAACAGGAAGGCAAAATGCCGCAAAAAAGGGAAT
AAGGGCGACACGGAAATGTTGAATACTCATACTCTTCCTTTTTCAATATTATTGAAGCATTTATCAGGGT
TATTGTCTCATGAGCGGATACATATTTGAATGTATTTAGAAAAATAAACAAATAGGGGTTCCGCGCACAT
TTCCCCGAAAAGTGCCACCTAAATTGTAAGCGTTAATATTTTGTTAAAATTCGCGTTAAATTTTTGTTAA
ATCAGCTCATTTTTTAACCAATAGGCCGAAATCGGCAAAATCCCTTATAAATCAAAAGAATAGACCGAGA
TAGGGT
[37 nt withheld, positions 1197-1233]
AAAGAACGTGGACTCCAACGTCAAAGG
[49 nt withheld, positions 1261-1309]
T
[91 nt withheld, positions 1311-1401]
G
[124 nt withheld, positions 1403-1526]
CCCATTCGCCATTCAGGCTGCGCAACTGTTGGGAAGGGCGATCGGTGCGGGCCTCTTCGCTATTACGCCA
GCTGCGCGCTCGCTCGCTCACTGAGGCCGCCCGGGCAAAGCCCGGGCGTCGGGCGACCTTTGGTCGCCCG
GCCTCAGTGAGCGAGCGAGCGCGCAGAGAGGGAGTGGCCAACTCCATCACTAGGGGTTCCTTGTAGTTAA
TGATTAACCCGCCATGCTACTTATCTACGTAGCCATGCTCTAGGAAGAGTACCATTGACGTCAATAATGA
CGTATGTTCCCATAGTAACGCCAATAGGGACTTTCCATTGACGTCAATGGGTGGAGTATTTACGGTAAAC
TGCCCACTTGGCAGTACATCAAGTGTATCATATGCCAAGTACGCCCCCTATTGACGTCAATGACGGTAAA
TGGCCCGCCTGGCATTATGCCCAGTACATGACCTTATGGGACTTTCCTACTTGGCAGTACATCTACGTAT
TAGTCATCGCTATTACCATGGTCGAGGTGAGCCCCACGTTCTGCTTCACTCTCCCCATCTCCCCCCCCTC
CCCACCCCCAATTTTGTATTTATTTATTTTTTAATTATTTTGTGCAGCGATGGGGGCGGGGGGGGGGGGG
GGGCGCGCGCCRGGCGGGGCGGGGCGGGGCGRGGGGCGGGGCGGGGCGAGGCGGAGAGGTGCGGCGGCAG
CCAATCAGAGCGGCGCGCTCCGAAAGTTTCCTTTTATGGCGAGGCGGCGGCGGCGGCGGCCCTATAAAAA
GCGAAGCGCGCGGCGGGCGGGAGTCGCTGCGCGCTGCCTTCGCCCCGTGCCCCGCTCCGCCGCCGCCTCG
CGCCGCCCGCCCCGGCTCTGACTGACCGCGTTACTCCCACAGGTGAGCGGGCGGGACGGCCCTTCTCCTC
CGGGCTGTAATTAGCGCTTGGTTTAATGACGGCTTGTTTCTTTTCTGTGGCTGCGTGAAAGCCTTGAGGG
GCTCCGGGAGGGCCCTTTGTGCGGGGGGAGCGGCTCGGGGCTGTCCGCGGGGGGACGGCTGCCTTCGGGG
GGGACGGGGCAGGGCGGGGTTCGGCTTCTGGCGTGTGACCGGCGGCTCTAGAGCCTCTGCTAACCATGTT
CATGCCTTCTTCTTTTTCCTACAGCTCCTGGGCAACGTGCTGGTTATTGTGCTGTCTCATCATTTTGGCA
AAGAATTGGATCCGCCACCATGGTGAGCAAGGGCGAGGAGCTGTTCACCGGGGTGGTGCCCATCCTGGTC
GAGCTGGACGGCGACGTAAACGGCCACAAGTTCAGCGTGTCCGGCGAGGGCGAGGGCGATGCCACCTACG
GCAAGCTGACCCTGAAGTTCATTTGCACCACCGGCAAGCTGCCCGTGCCCTGGCCCACCCTCGTGACCAC
CCTGACCTACGGCGTGCAGTGCTTCAGCCGCTACCCCGACCACATGAAGCAGCACGACTTCTTCAAGTCC
GCCATGCCCGAAGGCTACGTCCAGGAGCGCACCATCTTCTTCAAGGACGACGGCAACTACAAGACCCGCG
CCGAGGTGAAGTTCGAGGGCGACACCCTGGTGAACCGCATCGAGCTGAAGGGCATCGACTTCAAGGAGGA
CGGCAACATCCTGGGGCACAAGCTGGAGTACAACTACAACAGCCACAACGTCTATATCATGGCCGACAAG
CAGAAGAACGGCATCAAGGTGAACTTCAAGATCCGCCACAACATCGAGGACGGCAGCGTGCAGCTCGCCG
ACCACTACCAGCAGAACACCCCCATCGGCGACGGCCCCGTGCTGCTGCCCGACAACCACTACCTGAGCAC
CCAGTCCGCCCTGAGCAAAGACCCCAACGAGAAGCGCGATCACATGGTCCTGCTGGAGTTCGTGACCGCC
GCCGGGATCACTCTCGGCATGGACGAGCTGTACAAGGGGGGATCAGGCGGAAGCTCTGGATTTGCTAACG
AACTCGGTCCCCGACTGATGGGCAAGGGGGGAAGTGGAGGTTCAAGTGGTTTCGCTAATGAGTTGGGACC
ACGCCTTATGGGGAAGGGTGGCTCTGGCGGGAGCTCAGGATTTGCAAATGAGCTCGGTCCCAGGTTGATG
GGCAAATAAGAATTCGATATCAAGCTTATCGATAATCAACCTCTGGATTACAAAATTTGTGAAAGATTGA
CTGGTATTCTTAACTATGTTGCTCCTTTTACGCTATGTGGATACGCTGCTTTAATGCCTTTGTATCATGC
TATTGCTTCCCGTATGGCTTTCATTTTCTCCTCCTTGTATAAATCCTGGTTGCTGTCTCTTTATGAGGAG
TTGTGGCCCGTTGTCAGGCAACGTGGCGTGGTGTGCACTGTGTTTGCTGACGCAACCCCCACTGGTTGGG
GCATTGCCACCACCTGTCAGCTCCTTTCCGGGACTTTCGCTTTCCCCCTCCCTATTGCCACGGCGGAACT
CATCGCCGCCTGCCTTGCCCGCTGCTGGACAGGGGCTCGGCTGTTGGGCACTGACAATTCCGTGGTGTTG
TCGGGGAAATCATCGTCCTTTCCTTGGCTGCTCGCCTGTGTTGCCACCTGGATTCTGCGCGGGACGTCCT
TCTGCTACGTCCCTTCGGCCCTCAATCCAGCGGACCTTCCTTCCCGCGGCCTGCTGCCGGCTCTGCGGCC
TCTTCCGCGTCTTCGCCTTCGCCCTCAGACGAGTCGGATCTCCCTTTGGGCCGCCTCCCCGCATCGATAC
CGTCGACCCGGGCGGCCGCTTCGAGCAGACATGATAAGATACATTGATGAGTTTGGACAAACCACAACTA
GAATGCAGTGAAAAAAATGCTTTATTTGTGAAATTTGTGATGCTATTGCTTTATTTGTAACCATTATAAG
CTGCAATAAACAAGTTAACAACAACAATTGCATTCATTTTATGTTTCAGGTTCAGGGGGAGATGTGGGAG
GTTTTTTAAAGCAAGTAAAACCTCTACAAATGTGGTAAAATCGATAAGGATCTTCCTAGAGCATGGCTAC
GTAGATAAGTAGCATGGCGGGTTAATCATTAACTACAAGGAACCCCTAGTGATGGAGTTGGCCACTCCCT
CTCTGCGCGCTCGCTCGCTCACTGAGGCCGGGCGACCAAAGGTCGCCCGACGCCCGGGCTTTGCCCGGGC
GGCCTCAGTGAGCGAGCGAGCGCGCAGCTGCATTAATGAATCGGCCAACGCGCGGGGAGAGGCGGTTTGC
GTATTGGGCGCTCTTCCGCTTCCTCGCTCACTGACTCGCTGCGCTCGGTCGTTCGGCTGCGGCGAGCGGT
ATCAGCTCACTCAAAGGCGGTAATACGGTTATCCACAGAATCAGGGGATAACGCAGGAAAGAACATGTGA
GCAAAAGGCCAGCAAAAGGCCAGGAACCGTAAAAAGGCCGCGTTGCTGGCGTTTTTCCATAGGCTCCGCC
CCCCTGACGAGCATCACAAAAATCGACGCTCAAGTCAGAGGTGGCGAAACCCGACAGGACTATAAAGATA
CCAGGCGTTTCCCCCTGGAAGCTCCCTCGTGCGCTCTCCTGTTCCGACCCTGCCGCTTACCGGATACCTG
TCCGCCTTTCTCCCTTCGGGAAGCGTGGCGCTTTCTCATAGCTCACGCTGTAGGTATCTCAGTTCGGTGT
AGGTCGTTCGCTCCAAGCTGGGCTGTGTGCACGAACCCCCCGTTCAGCCCGACCGCTGCGCCTTATCCGG
TAACTATCGTCTTGAGTCCAACCCGGTAAGACACGACTTATCGCCACTGGCAGCAGCCACTGGTAACAGG
ATTAGCAGAGCGAGGTATGTAGGCGGTGCTACAGAGTTCTTGAAGTGGTGGCCTAACTACGGCTACACTA
GAAGAACAGTATTTGGTATCTGCGCTCTGCTGAAGCCAGTTACCTTCGGAAAAAGAGTTGGTAGCTCTTG
ATCCGGCAAACAAACCACCGCTGGTAGCGGTGGTTTTTTTGTTTGCAAGCAGCAGATTACGCGCAGAAAA
AAAGGATCTCAAGAAGATCCTTTGATCTTTTCTACGGGGTCTGACGCTCAGTGGAACGAAAACTCACGTT
AAGGGATTTTGGTCATGAGATTATCAAAAAGGA
Features (pLannotate 1.2.2; 18 found; start..end, strand, type, name):
     80..940     -  CDS            AmpR: β-lactamase; bla; confers resistance to ampicillin, carbenicillin, and related antibiotics
    941..1045    -  promoter       AmpR promoter: bla
   1098..1526    -  rep_origin     f1 ori (sequence partly withheld): f1 bacteriophage origin of replication; arrow indicates direction of (+) strand synthesis
   1531..1600    -  CDS            lacZα (fragment): LacZα fragment of β-galactosidase; lacZ fragment
   1595..1727    -  repeat_region  AAV2 ITR (fragment): inverted terminal repeat of adeno-associated virus serotype 2 inverted
   1788..2036    +  enhancer       CMV enhancer (fragment): human cytomegalovirus immediate early enhancer
   2038..2315    +  promoter       chicken β-actin promoter: No description available
   2316..2451    +  intron         hybrid intron (fragment): hybrid between chicken β-actin (CBA) and minute virus of mice (MMV) introns (Gray et al., 2011)
   2540..2670    +  intron         chimeric intron (fragment): chimera between introns from chicken β-actin and rabbit β-globin
   2668..2730    +  CDS            HBB (fragment): HBB_LEPEU - Experimental evidence at protein level: Swiss-Prot protein existence level 1. Involved in oxygen transport from the lung to the various peripheral tissues. From Lepus europaeus (European hare).
   2736..3452    +  CDS            EGFP: EGFP is a basic (constitutively fluorescent) green fluorescent protein published in 1996, derived from Aequorea victoria. It is reported to be a rapidly-maturing weak dimer with moderate acid sensitivity.
   3636..3660    +  misc_feature   MCS (fragment): pBluescript multiple cloning site
   3660..4248    +  misc_feature   WPRE: woodchuck hepatitis virus posttranscriptional regulatory element
   4291..4412    -  polyA_signal   SV40 poly(A) signal: SV40 polyadenylation signal
   4435..4503    -  CDS            large T antigen (fragment): large T antigen from SV40 (simian virus 40)
   4574..4707    +  repeat_region  AAV2 ITR: inverted terminal repeat of adeno-associated virus serotype 2 inverted
   4701..4757    -  CDS            lacI (fragment): lac repressor; lacI; The lac repressor binds to the lac operator to inhibit transcription in E. coli. This inhibition can be relieved by adding lactose or isopropyl-β-D-thiogalactopyranoside (IPTG).
   4940..5528    -  rep_origin     ori: high-copy-number ColE1/pMB1/pBR322/pUC origin of replication
