[The description below was written by a language model from this plasmid's Addgene catalogue record and pLannotate feature annotations shown in this document.]
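Description:
pAAV-CAG-eGFP-OLLAS is an adeno-associated virus transfer plasmid of about 5.6 kb, built by Gibson cloning on the pAAV-CAG-GFP backbone. It is maintained in E. coli through a high-copy ColE1/pUC-type origin and selected with ampicillin via the β-lactamase gene. An f1 phage origin is also present. Short lacZα, lacI, rabbit/hare β-globin and SV40 large T fragments in the annotation are backbone remnants or parts of the promoter intron and polyadenylation regions rather than functional genes. The record lists a recombination-deficient propagation strain, consistent with the need to keep the repeat-rich ITRs intact.

The payload lies between two AAV2 inverted terminal repeats, which are the cis elements required for replication and packaging of the intervening DNA into AAV particles when rep, cap and helper functions are supplied in trans. One of the ITRs is annotated as a fragment. Expression is driven by the CAG promoter, annotated here as its components: the CMV immediate-early enhancer, the chicken β-actin promoter and a chimeric β-actin/β-globin intron, which together give strong constitutive expression in mammalian cells. This drives EGFP fused at its C terminus to the OLLAS epitope tag. The tag is stated in the catalogue entry but was not picked up as a separate feature in the automated annotation; it presumably sits in the unannotated stretch after the EGFP coding sequence. A WPRE downstream enhances transcript stability and expression, followed by an SV40 polyadenylation signal.

The construct provides a fluorescent, antibody-detectable protein label deliverable by AAV. The associated publication concerns combinatorial protein barcodes for neuron tracing, which suggests that the epitope-tagged EGFP serves as one such label.
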