Addgene plasmid #242773: pAAV-CAG-eGFP-OLLAS
Purpose: AAV transfer plasmid expressing eGFP-OLLAS under a CAG promoter.
Depositing lab: Andrew Payne. Depositing organization: E11 Bio, Convergent Research. Publication: Combinatorial protein barcodes enable self-correcting neuron tracing with nanoscale molecular context. Park SY, Sheridan A, An B, Jarvis E, Lyudchik J, Patton W, Axup JY, Chan SW, Damstra HGJ, Leible D, Leung KS, Magno CA, Meeran A, Michalska JM, Rieger F, Wang C, Wu M, Church GM, Funke J, Huffman T, Leeper KGC, Truckenbrodt S, Winnubst J, Kornfeld JMR, Boyden ES, Rodriques SG, Payne AC. bioRxiv 2025.09.26.678648 10.1101/2025.09.26.678648.
Backbone
  Vector backbone: pAAV-CAG-GFP (Addgene Plasmid 37825)
  Backbone manufacturer: Edward Boyden
  Vector type: AAV
Growth in bacteria
  Bacterial resistance: Ampicillin, 100 μg/mL
  Growth temperature: 30°C
  Growth strain: NEB Stable
  Copy number: High Copy
Gene/Insert
  Gene/Insert name: EGFP
  Species: Synthetic
  Promoter: CAG
  Tag / fusion protein: OLLAS (C terminal on insert)
  Cloning method: Gibson Cloning
Terms and licenses: Academic/Nonprofit Terms; Industry Terms: Not Available to Industry
Depositor comments: Please visit https://doi.org/10.1101/2025.09.26.678648 for bioRxiv preprint.
How to cite: pAAV-CAG-eGFP-OLLAS was a gift from Andrew Payne (Addgene plasmid # 242773 ; http://n2t.net/addgene:242773 ; RRID:Addgene_242773)
